Addgene plasmid #138518: pMR-A-4
Purpose: P3b
Depositing lab: David Liu. Depositing organization: Broad Institute. Publication: Phage-assisted evolution of an adenine base editor with improved Cas domain compatibility and activity. Richter MF, Zhao KT, Eton E, Lapinaite A, Newby GA, Thuronyi BW, Wilson C, Koblan LW, Zeng J, Bauer DE, Doudna JA, Liu DR. Nat Biotechnol. 2020 Jul;38(7):883-891. doi: 10.1038/s41587-020-0453-z. Epub 2020 Mar 16. PubMed 32433547.
Backbone
  Vector backbone: pCMV with a BR322 origin
  Vector type: Synthetic Biology
Growth in bacteria
  Bacterial resistance: Spectinomycin, 50 μg/mL
  Growth temperature: 37°C
  Growth strain: DH5alpha
  Copy number: Unknown
Gene/Insert
  Gene/Insert name: T7-RNAP
  Species: Other
  Cloning method: Unknown
Terms and licenses: Academic/Nonprofit Terms; Industry Terms: Not Available to Industry
How to cite: pMR-A-4 was a gift from David Liu (Addgene plasmid # 138518 ; http://n2t.net/addgene:138518 ; RRID:Addgene_138518)
