[The description below was written by a language model from this plasmid's Addgene catalogue record and the feature table of its GenBank file.]
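Description:
pMR-A-4 is a 5,188 bp circular synthetic bacterial plasmid, catalogued as a synthetic biology vector and described in its record only as "P3b". It comes from a study on phage-assisted evolution of an adenine base editor. The designation suggests it is one of the numbered accessory plasmids carried by the E. coli host cells in that selection system, although the record does not spell out its role.

The stated backbone is "pCMV with a BR322 origin". The annotated features are entirely prokaryotic: a ColE1/pMB1/pBR322-family origin of replication spanning the numbering origin, the pBR322 bom (basis of mobility) region, and a rop gene. Rop protein restrains copy number, so the plasmid probably behaves more like pBR322 than a high-copy pUC derivative, but the catalogue lists copy number as unknown. Selection is by spectinomycin, through an aadA aminoglycoside adenylyltransferase gene (SmR, which also confers streptomycin resistance). This gene is transcribed from the AmpR (bla) promoter on the complementary strand.

The listed insert is T7 RNA polymerase (T7-RNAP), but the feature table does not annotate it. A stretch of roughly 3 kb between rop and the resistance cassette carries no annotations and is large enough to hold the polymerase coding sequence and its regulatory elements. The promoter, ribosome-binding site, any mutations or inactivating changes in the polymerase gene, and any guide RNA or other components are not stated. In circuits of this kind, T7 RNAP generally serves as a transcriptional relay that links a desired activity to expression of a downstream T7-promoter-driven gene. How base editing is coupled to polymerase function in this plasmid cannot be determined from the record.
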