LOCUS       Exported 5188 bp ds-DNA circular SYN 13-MAY-2021
DEFINITION  P3b.
ACCESSION   .
VERSION     .
KEYWORDS    pMR-A-4
SOURCE      synthetic DNA construct
  ORGANISM  synthetic DNA construct
REFERENCE   1 (bases 1 to 5188)
  AUTHORS   Richter MF, Zhao KT, Eton E, Lapinaite A, Newby GA, Thuronyi BW,
            Wilson C, Koblan LW, Zeng J, Bauer DE, Doudna JA, Liu DR
  TITLE     Phage-assisted evolution of an adenine base editor with improved Cas
            domain compatibility and activity
  JOURNAL   Nat Biotechnol (2020)
REFERENCE   2 (bases 1 to 5188)
  AUTHORS   .
  TITLE     Direct Submission
  JOURNAL   Exported May 13, 2021 from SnapGene Server 1.1.58
            http://www.snapgene.com
FEATURES             Location/Qualifiers
     source          1..5188
                     /organism="synthetic DNA construct"
                     /mol_type="other DNA"
     primer_bind     301..320
                     /label=pBR322ori-F
                     /note="pBR322 origin, forward primer"
     primer_bind     554..571
                     /label=L4440
                     /note="L4440 vector, forward primer"
     misc_feature    586..726
                     /label=bom
                     /note="basis of mobility region from pBR322"
     primer_bind     complement(652..671)
                     /label=pRS-marker
                     /note="pRS vectors, use to sequence yeast selectable
                     marker"
     primer_bind     812..834
                     /label=pGEX 3'
                     /note="pGEX vectors, reverse primer"
     CDS             complement(828..1019)
                     /codon_start=1
                     /gene="rop"
                     /product="Rop protein, which maintains plasmids at low copy
                     number"
                     /label=rop
                     /translation="MTKQEKTALNMARFIRSQTLTLLEKLNELDADEQADICESLHDHA
                     DELYRSCLARFGDDGENL"
     CDS             complement(4109..4900)
                     /codon_start=1
                     /gene="aadA"
                     /product="aminoglycoside adenylyltransferase (Murphy,
                     1985)"
                     /label=SmR
                     /note="confers resistance to spectinomycin and
                     streptomycin"
                     /translation="MREAVIAEVSTQLSEVVGVIERHLEPTLLAVHLYGSAVDGGLKPH
                     SDIDLLVTVTVRLDETTRRALINDLLETSASPGESEILRAVEVTIVVHDDIIPWRYPAK
                     RELQFGEWQRNDILAGIFEPATIDIDLAILLTKAREHSVALVGPAAEELFDPVPEQDLF
                     EALNETLTLWNSPPDWAGDERNVVLTLSRIWYSAVTGKIAPKDVAADWAMERLPAQYQP
                     VILEARQAYLGQEEDRLASRADQLEEFVHYVKGEITKVVGK"
     promoter        complement(4901..4972)
                     /gene="bla"
                     /label=AmpR promoter
     rep_origin      5000..400
                     /direction=RIGHT
                     /label=ori
                     /note="high-copy-number ColE1/pMB1/pBR322/pUC origin of
                     replication"
ORIGIN
        1 tgtagcaccg cctacatacc tcgctctgct aatcctgtta ccagtggctg ctgccagtgg
       61 cgataagtcg tgtcttaccg ggttggactc aagacgatag ttaccggata aggcgcagcg
      121 gtcgggctga acggggggtt cgtgcacaca gcccagcttg gagcgaacga cctacaccga
      181 actgagatac ctacagcgtg agctatgaga aagcgccacg cttcccgaag ggagaaaggc
      241 ggacaggtat ccggtaagcg gcagggtcgg aacaggagag cgcacgaggg agcttccagg
      301 gggaaacgcc tggtatcttt atagtcctgt cgggtttcgc cacctctgac ttgagcgtcg
      361 atttttgtga tgctcgtcag gggggcggag cctatggaaa aacgccagca acgcggcctt
      421 tttacggttc ctggcctttt gctggccttt tgctcacatg ttctttcctg cgttatcccc
      481 tgattctgtg gataaccgta ttaccgcctt tgagtgagct gataccgctc gccgcagccg
      541 aacgaccgag cgcagcgagt cagtgagcga ggaagcggat gagcgcctga tgcggtattt
      601 tctccttacg catctgtgcg gtatttcaca ccgcatatgg tgcactctca gtacaatctg
      661 ctctgatgcc gcatagttaa gccagtatac actccgctat cgctacgtga ctgggtcatg
      721 gctgcgcccc gacacccgcc aacacccgct gacgcgccct gacgggcttg tctgctcccg
      781 gcatccgctt acagacaagc tgtgaccgtc tccgggagct gcatgtgtca gaggttttca
      841 ccgtcatcac cgaaacgcgc gaggcagctg cggtaaagct catcagcgtg gtcgtgaagc
      901 gattcacaga tgtctgcctg ttcatccgcg tccagctcgt tgagtttctc cagaagcgtt
      961 aatgtctggc ttctgataaa gcgggccatg ttaagggcgg ttttttcctg tttggtcact
     1021 gatgcctccg tgtaaggggg atttctgttc atgggggtaa tgataccgat gaaacgagag
     1081 aggatgctca cgatacgggt tactgatgat gaacaagagg acatccggtc aaataaaacg
     1141 aaaggctcag tcgaaagact gggcctttcg ttttgctgag gagacttagg gactctcaca
     1201 gctaacacca cgtcgtccct atctgctgcc ctaggtctat gagtggttgc tggataactt
     1261 tacgggcatg cataaggctc gtatgatata ttcagggaga ccacaacggt ttccctctac
     1321 aaataatttt gtttaacttt tactagagtg ggaccctacc tgcaggtgca gtaaggagga
     1381 aaaaaaaatg aacacgatta acatcgctaa gaacgacttc tctgacatcg aactggctgc
     1441 tatcccgttc aacactctgg ctgaccatta cggtgagcgt ttagctcgcg aacagttggc
     1501 ccttgagcat gagtcttacg agatgggtga agcacgcttc cgcaagatgt ttgagtgata
     1561 acttaaagct ggtgaggttg cggataacgc tgccgccaag cctctcatca ctaccctact
     1621 ccctaagatg attgcacgca tcaacgactg gtttgaggaa gtgaaagcta agcgcggcaa
     1681 gcgcccgaca gccttccagt tcctgcaaga aatcaagccg gaagccgtag cgtacatcac
     1741 cattaagacc actctggctt gcctaaccag tgctgacaat acaaccgttc aggctgtagc
     1801 aagcgcaatc ggtcgggcca ttgaggacga ggctcgcttc ggtcgtatcc gtgaccttaa
     1861 agctaagcac ttcaagaaaa acgttgagga acaactcaac aagcgcgtag ggcacgtcta
     1921 caagaaagca tttatgcaag ttgtcgaggc tgacatgctc tctaagggtc tactcggtgg
     1981 cgaggcgtgg tcttcgtggc ataaggaaga ctctattcat gtaggagtac gctgcatcga
     2041 gatgctcatt gagtcaaccg gaatggttag cttacaccgc caaaatgctg gcgtagtagg
     2101 tcaagactct gagactatcg aactcgcacc tgaatacgct gaggctatcg caacccgtgc
     2161 aggtgcgctg gctggcatct ctccgatgtt ccaaccttgc gtagttcctc ctaagccgtg
     2221 gactggcatt actggtggtg gctattgggc taacggtcgt cgtcctctgg cgctggtgcg
     2281 tactcacagt aagaaagcac tgatgcgcta cgaagacgtt tacatgcctg aggtgtacaa
     2341 agcgattaac attgcgcaaa acaccgcatg gaaaatcaac aagaaagtcc tagcggtcgc
     2401 caacgtaatc accaagtgga agcattgtcc ggtcgaggac atccctgcga ttgagcgtga
     2461 agaactcccg atgaaaccgg aagacatcga catgaatcct gaggctctca ccgcgtggaa
     2521 acgtgctgcc gctgctgtgt accgcaagga caaggctcgc aagtctcgcc gtatcagcct
     2581 tgagttcatg cttgagcaag ccaataagtt tgctaaccat aaggccatct ggttccctta
     2641 caacatggac tggcgcggtc gtgtttacgc tgtgtcaatg ttcaacccgc aaggtaacga
     2701 tatgaccaaa ggactgctta cgctggcgaa aggtaaacca atcggtaagg aaggttacta
     2761 ctggctgaaa atccacggtg caaactgtgc gggtgtcgat aaggttccgt tccctgagcg
     2821 catcaagttc attgaggaaa accacgagaa catcatggct tgcgctaagt ctccactgga
     2881 gaacacttgg tgggctgagc aagattctcc gttctgcttc cttgcgttct gctttgagta
     2941 cgctggggta cagcaccacg gcctgagcta taactgctcc cttccgctgg cgtttgacgg
     3001 gtcttgctct ggcatccagc acttctccgc gatgctccga gatgaggtag gtggtcgcgc
     3061 ggttaacttg cttcctagtg aaaccgttca ggacatctac gggattgttg ctaagaaagt
     3121 caacgagatt ctacaagcag acgcaatcaa tgggaccgat aacgaagtag ttaccgtgac
     3181 cgatgagaac actggtgaaa tctctgagaa agtcaagctg ggcactaagg cactggctgg
     3241 tcaatggctg gcttacggtg ttactcgcag tgtgactaag cgttcagtca tgacgctggc
     3301 ttacgggtcc aaagagttcg gcttccgtca acaagtgctg gaagatacca ttcagccagc
     3361 tattgattcc ggcaagggtc tgatgttcac tcagccgaat caggctgctg gatacatggc
     3421 taagctgatt tgggaatctg tgagcgtgac ggtggtagct gcggttgaag caatgaactg
     3481 gcttaagtct gctgctaagc tgctggctgc tgaggtcaaa gataagaaga ctggagagat
     3541 tcttcgcaag cgttgcgctg tgcattgggt aactcctgat ggtttccctg tgtggcagga
     3601 atacaagaag cctattcaga cgcgcttgaa cctgatgttc ctcggtcagt tccgcttaca
     3661 gcctaccatt aacaccaaca aagatagcga gattgatgca cacaaacagg agtctggtat
     3721 cgctcctaac tttgtacaca gccaagacgg tagccacctt cgtaagactg tagtgtgggc
     3781 acacgagaag tacggtatcg aatcttttgc actgattcac gactccttcg gtaccattcc
     3841 ggctgacgct gcgaacctgt tcaaagcagt gcgcgaaact atggttgaca catatgagtc
     3901 ttgtgatgta ctggctgatt tctacgacca gttcgctgac cagttgcacg agtctcaatt
     3961 ggacaaaatg ccagcacttc cggctaaagg taacttgaac ctccgtgaca tcttagagtc
     4021 cgacttcgcg ttcgcctaat ggcactcctc agcaaatata atgaccctct tgataaccca
     4081 agagggcatt ttttaatgcc catggcgttt atttgccgac taccttggtg atctcgcctt
     4141 tcacgtagtg gacaaattct tccaactgat ctgcgcgcga ggccaagcga tcttcttctt
     4201 gtccaagata agcctgtcta gcttcaagta tgacgggctg atactgggcc ggcaggcgct
     4261 ccattgccca gtcggcagcg acatccttcg gcgcgatttt gccggttact gcgctgtacc
     4321 aaatgcggga caacgtaagc actacatttc gctcatcgcc agcccagtcg ggcggcgagt
     4381 tccatagcgt taaggtttca tttagcgcct caaatagatc ctgttcagga accggatcaa
     4441 agagttcctc cgccgctgga cctaccaagg caacgctatg ttctcttgct tttgtcagca
     4501 agatagccag atcaatgtcg atcgtggctg gctcgaagat acctgcaaga atgtcattgc
     4561 gctgccattc tccaaattgc agttcgcgct tagctggata acgccacgga atgatgtcgt
     4621 cgtgcacaac aatggtgact tctacagcgc ggagaatctc gctctctcca ggggaagccg
     4681 aagtttccaa aaggtcgttg atcaaagctc gccgcgttgt ttcatcaagc cttacggtca
     4741 ccgtaaccag caaatcaata tcactgtgtg gcttcaggcc gccatccact gcggagccgt
     4801 acaaatgtac ggccagcaac gtcggttcga gatggcgctc gatgacgcca actacctctg
     4861 atagttgagt cgatacttcg gcgatcaccg cttccctcat actcttcctt tttcaatatt
     4921 attgaagcat ttatcagggt tattgtctca tgagcgtata catatttgaa tgtatttaga
     4981 aaaataggcc aaatagggtt tgagatcctt tttttctgcg cgtaatctgc tgcttgcaaa
     5041 caaaaaaacc accgctacca gcggtggttt gtttgccgga tcaagagcta ccacctcttt
     5101 ttccgaaggt aactggcttc agcagagcgc agataccaaa tactgtcctt ctagtgtagc
     5161 cgtagttagg ccaccacttc aagaactc
//
